>Addgene plasmid #208189 | pSC101-GFPmut2-mScarlet-I TGA | addgene full sequence | sequence record 417986 | Addgene NGS Result
TGCATGCCCAAGGAGATGGCGCCCAACAGTCCCCCGGCCACGGGGCCTGCCACCATACCCACGCCGAAAC
AAGCGCTCATGAGCCCGAAGTGGCGAGCCCGATCTTCCCCATCGGTGATGTCGGCGATATAGGCGCCAGC
AACCGCACCTGTGGCGCCGGTGATGCCGGCCACGATGCGTCCGGCGTAGAGTTACCAATGCTTAATCAGT
GAGGCACCTATCTCAGCGATCTGTCTATTTCGTTCATCCATAGTTGCCTGACTCCCCGTCGTGTAGATAA
CTACGATACGGGAGGGCTTACCATCTGGCCCCAGTGCTGCAATGATACCGCGAGACCCACGCTCACCGGC
TCCAGATTTATCAGCAATAAACCAGCCAGCCGGAAGGGCCGAGCGCAGAAGTGGTCCTGCAACTTTATCC
GCCTCCATCCAGTCTATTAATTGTTGCCGGGAAGCTAGAGTAAGTAGTTCGCCAGTTAATAGTTTGCGCA
ACGTTGTTGCCATTGCTGCAGGCATCGTGGTGTCACGCTCGTCGTTTGGTATGGCTTCATTCAGCTCCGG
TTCCCAACGATCAAGGCGAGTTACATGATCCCCCATGTTGTGCAAAAAAGCGGTTAGCTCCTTCGGTCCT
CCGATCGTTGTCAGAAGTAAGTTGGCCGCAGTGTTATCACTCATGGTTATGGCAGCACTGCATAATTCTC
TTACTGTCATGCCATCCGTAAGATGCTTTTCTGTGACTGGTGAGTACTCAACCAAGTCATTCTGAGAATA
GTGTATGCGGCGACCGAGTTGCTCTTGCCCGGCGTCAACACGGGATAATACCGCGCCACATAGCAGAACT
TTAAAAGTGCTCATCATTGGAAAACGTTCTTCGGGGCGAAAACTCTCAAGGATCTTACCGCTGTTGAGAT
CCAGTTCGATGTAACCCACTCGTGCACCCAACTGATCTTCAGCATCTTTTACTTTCACCAGCGTTTCTGG
GTGAGCAAAAACAGGAAGGCAAAATGCCGCAAAAAAGGGAATAAGGGCGACACGGAAATGTTGAATACTC
ATACTCTTCCTTTTTCAATATTATTGAAGCATTTATCAGGGTTATTGTCTCATGAGCGGATACATATTTG
AATGTATTTAGAAAAATAAACAAATAGGGGTTCCGCGCACATTTCCCCGAAAAGTGCCACCTGACGTCTA
AGAAACCATTATTATCATAAAAGGCCATCCGTCAGGATGGCCTTCTATGAATGCCTTGGCTGCGATTCAT
TCTTTATATGAATAAAATTGTTGTCAGTTTCACGTCTTGTCCTGCCATATCGCGAAATTTCTGCGCAAAA
GCACAAAAAATTTTTGCATCTCCCCCTTGATGACGTGGGTTACGACCCCATTTAGTAGTCAACCGCAGTG
AGTGAGTCTGACGAGGCCCTTTCGTCTTCAAGAATTCTCATGTTTGACAGCTTATCATCGATAAGCTTTA
ATGCGGTAGTTTATCACAGTTAAATTGCTAACGCAGTCCGGGGAATTCAGGCTTGGAGGAACAATATGAA
AGGATCCAAAGGTGAAGAATTATTCACTGGAGTTGTCCCAATTCTTGTTGAATTAGATGGTGATGTTAAT
GGGCACAAATTTTCTGTCAGTGGAGAGGGTGAAGGTGATGCAACATACGGAAAACTTACCCTTAAATTTA
TTTGCACTACTGGAAAACTACCTGTTCCATGGCCAACACTTGTCACTACTTTCGCGTATGGTCTTCAATG
CTTTGCGAGATACCCAGATCATATGAAACAGCATGACTTTTTCAAGAGTGCCATGCCCGAAGGTTATGTA
CAGGAAAGAACTATATTTTTCAAAGATGACGGGAACTACAAGACACGTGCTGAAGTCAAGTTTGAAGGTG
ATACCCTTGTTAATAGAATCGAGTTAAAAGGTATTGATTTTAAAGAAGATGGAAACATTCTTGGACACAA
ATTGGAATACAACTATAACTCACACAAAGTATACATCATGGCAGACAAACAAAAGGATGGAATCAAAGTT
AACTTCAAAATTAGACACAACATTGAAGATGGAAGCGTTCAACTAGCAGACCATTATCAACGAAATACTC
CAATTGGCGATGGCCCTGTCCTTTTACCAGACAACCATTACCTGTCCACACAATCTGCCCTTTCGAAAGA
TCCCAACGAAAAGAGAGACCACATGGTCCTTCTTGAGTTTGTAACAGCTGCTGGGATTACACATGGTATG
GATGAATTGTACAAATAACCGCCAGGAGGAACAATATGGTGAGCAAGGGCTGAAGTGAGGCAGTGATCAA
GGAGTTCATGCGGTTCAAGGTGCACATGGAGGGCTCCATGAACGGCCACGAGTTCGAGATCGAGGGCGAG
GGCGAGGGCCGCCCCTACGAGGGCACCCAGACCGCCAAGCTGAAGGTGACCAAGGGTGGCCCCCTGCCCT
TCTCCTGGGACATCCTGTCCCCTCAGTTCATGTACGGCTCCAGGGCCTTCATCAAGCACCCCGCCGACAT
CCCCGACTACTATAAGCAGTCCTTCCCCGAGGGCTTCAAGTGGGAGCGCGTGATGAACTTCGAGGACGGC
GGCGCCGTGACCGTGACCCAGGACACCTCCCTGGAGGACGGCACCCTGATCTACAAGGTGAAGCTCCGCG
GCACCAACTTCCCTCCTGACGGCCCCGTAATGCAGAAGAAGACAATGGGCTGGGAAGCGTCCACCGAGCG
GTTGTACCCCGAGGACGGCGTGCTGAAGGGCGACATTAAGATGGCCCTGCGCCTGAAGGACGGCGGCCGC
TACCTGGCGGACTTCAAGACCACCTACAAGGCCAAGAAGCCCGTGCAGATGCCCGGCGCCTACAACGTCG
ACCGCAAGTTGGACATCACCTCCCACAACGAGGACTACACCGTGGTGGAACAGTACGAACGCTCCGAGGG
CCGCCACTCCACCGGCGGCATGGACGAGCTGTACAAGTGACCGCCTAATGAGCGGGCTTTAATCACTAGT
GAATTCGCGGCCGCCTGCAGGTCGACCATATGGGAGAGCTCCGTCGACAAGCTTGCGGCCGCACTCGAGC
ACCACCACCACCACCACCACCACTAATTGATTAATACCTAGGCTGCTAAACAAAGCCCATGGATCGATAG
CTGGTCGACAGGACTCTGGGGTTCGAGAGCTCGCTTGGACTCCTGTTGATAGATCCAGTAATGACCTCAG
AACTCCATCTGGATTTGTTCAGAACGCTCGGTTGCCGCCGGGCGTTTTTTATTGGTGAGAATCCAAGCAC
TAGGGACAGTAAGACGGGTAAGCCTGTTGATGATACCGCTGCCTTACTGGGTGCATTAGCCAGTCTGAAT
GACCTGTCACGGGATAATCCGAAGTGGTCAGACTGGAAAATCAGAGGGCAGGAACTGCTGAACAGCAAAA
AGTCAGATAGCACCACATAGCAGACCCGCCATAAAACGCCCTGAGAAGCCCGTGACGGGCTTTTCTTGTA
TTATGGGTAGTTTCCTTGCATGAATCCATAAAAGGCGCCTGTAGTGCCATTTACCCCCATTCACTGCCAG
AGCCGTGAGCGCAGCGAACTGAATGTCACGAAAAAGACAGCGACTCAGGTGCCTGATGGTCGGAGACAAA
AGGAATATTCAGCGATTTGCCCGAGCTTGCGAGGGTGCTACTTAAGCCTTTAGGGTTTTAAGGTCTGTTT
TGTAGAGGAGCAAACAGCGTTTGCGACATCCTTTTGTAATACTGCGGAACTGACTAAAGTAGTGAGTTAT
ACACAGGGCTGGGATCTATTCTTTTTATCTTTTTTTATTCTTTCTTTATTCTATAAATTATAACCACTTG
AATATAAACAAAAAAAACACACAAAGGTCTAGCGGAATTTACAGAGGGTCTAGCAGAATTTACAAGTTTT
CCAGCAAAGGTCTAGCAGAATTTACAGATACCCACAACTCAAAGGAAAAGGACTAGTAATTATCATTGAC
TAGCCCATCTCAATTGGTATAGTGATTAAAATCACCTAGACCAATTGAGATGTATGTCTGAATTAGTTGT
TTTCAAAGCAAATGAACTAGCGATTAGTCGCTATGACTTAACGGAGCATGAAACCAAGCTAATTTTATGC
TGTGTGGCACTACTCAACCCCACGATTGAAAACCCTACAAGGAAAGAACGGACGGTATCGTTCACTTATA
ACCAATACGCTCAGATGATGAACATCAGTAGGGAAAATGCTTATGGTGTATTAGCTAAAGCAACCAGAGA
GCTGATGACGAGAACTGTGGAAATCAGGAATCCTTTGGTTAAAGGCTTTGAGATTTTCCAGTGGACAAAC
TATGCCAAGTTCTCAAGCGAAAAATTAGAATTAGTTTTTAGTGAAGAGATATTGCCTTATCTTTTCCAGT
TAAAAAAATTCATAAAATATAATCTGGAACATGTTAAGTCTTTTGAAAACAAATACTCTATGAGGATTTA
TGAGTGGTTATTAAAAGAACTAACACAAAAGAAAACTCACAAGGCAAATATAGAGATTAGCCTTGATGAA
TTTAAGTTCATGTTAATGCTTGAAAATAACTACCATGAGTTTAAAAGGCTTAACCAATGGGTTTTGAAAC
CAATAAGTAAAGATTTAAACACTTACAGCAATATGAAATTGGTGGTTGATAAGCGAGGCCGCCCGACTGA
TACGTTGATTTTCCAAGTTGAACTAGATAGACAAATGGATCTCGTAACCGAACTTGAGAACAACCAGATA
AAAATGAATGGTGACAAAATACCAACAACCATTACATCAGATTCCTACCTACATAACGGACTAAGAAAAA
CACTACACGATGCTTTAACTGCAAAAATTCAGCTCACCAGTTTTGAGGCAAAATTTTTGAGTGACATGCA
AAGTAAGTATGATCTCAATGGTTCGTTCTCATGGCTCACGCAAAAACAACGAACCACACTAGAGAACATA
CTGGCTAAATACGGAAGGATCTGAGGTTCTTATGGCTCTTGTATCTATCAGTGAAGCATCAAGACTAACA
AACAAAAGTAGAACAACTGTTCACCGTTACATATCAAAGGGAAAACTGTCCATATGCACAGATGAAAACG
GTGTAAAAAAGATAGATACATCAGAGCTTTTACGAGTTTTTGGTGCATTCAAAGCTGTTCACCATGAACA
GATCGACAATGTAACAGATGAACAGCATGTAACACCTAATAGAACAGGTGAAACCAGTAAAACAAAGCAA
CTAGAACATGAAATTGAACACCTGAGACAACTTGTTACAGCTCAACAGTCACACATAGACAGCCTGAAAC
AGGCGATGCTGCTTATCGAATCAAAGCTGCCGACAACACGGGAGCCAGTGACGCCTCCCGTGGGGAAAAA
ATCATGGCAATTCTGGAAGAAATAGCGCTTTCAGCCGGCAAACCGGCTGAAGCCGGATCTGCGATTCTGA
TAACAAACTAGCAACACCAGAACAGCCCGTTTGCGGGCAGCAAAACCCGTACCCTAGGTCTAGGGCGGCG
GATTTGTCCTACTCAGGAGAGCGTTCACCGACAAACAACAGATAAAACGAAAGGCCCAGTCTTTCGACTG
AGCCTTTCGTTTTATTTGATGCCTCTAGAGCT
Features (pLannotate 1.2.2; 12 found; start..end, strand, type, name):
      9..191     -  CDS            TcR (fragment): tetracycline efflux protein; tet; confers resistance to tetracycline
    192..1052    -  CDS            AmpR: β-lactamase; bla; confers resistance to ampicillin, carbenicillin, and related antibiotics
   1053..1157    -  promoter       AmpR promoter: bla
   1209..1236    -  terminator     rrnB T2 terminator: transcription terminator T2 from the E. coli rrnB gene
   1444..1472    +  promoter       tet promoter: E. coli promoter for tetracycline efflux protein gene
   1545..2255    +  CDS            GFPmut2: GFPmut2 is a basic (constitutively fluorescent) green fluorescent protein published in 1996, derived from Aequorea victoria. It is reported to be a very rapidly-maturing weak dimer.
   2276..2977    +  CDS            mScarlet-I: mScarlet-I is a basic (constitutively fluorescent) red fluorescent protein published in 2016, derived from synthetic construct. It is reported to be a rapidly-maturing monomer with moderate acid sensitivity.
   3080..3103    +  CDS            9xHis (fragment): 9xHis affinity tag
   3188..3282    +  terminator     lambda t0 terminator: transcription terminator from phage lambda
   3774..3996    +  rep_origin     pSC101 ori: low-copy replication origin that requires the Rep101 protein
   4044..4994    +  CDS            Rep101: RepA protein needed for replication with the pSC101 origin; rep101
   5532..5618    -  terminator     rrnB T1 terminator: Escherichia coli rrnB; transcription terminator T1 from the E. coli rrnB gene
