[The description below was written by a language model from this plasmid's Addgene catalogue record and pLannotate feature annotations shown in this document.]
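Description:
pSC101-GFPmut2-mScarlet-I TGA is a low-copy bacterial expression and reporter plasmid built on the pSC101 backbone, about 5.6 kb in total. It is designed to detect readthrough of a TGA stop codon (nonsense mistranslation) in bacteria. Replication depends on the pSC101 origin together with the plasmid-encoded Rep101 (RepA) initiator protein, which keeps copy number low. Selection is by ampicillin through the β-lactamase gene and its own promoter. A short remnant of the tetracycline efflux gene is annotated next to AmpR, but it is only a fragment and is not listed as a resistance marker.

The payload is a two-colour fluorescent cassette under a promoter region recorded as Ptet plus dnaK P1; the feature table annotates only the tet promoter. GFPmut2, a rapidly maturing green protein, comes first, followed about twenty bases downstream by the red monomer mScarlet-I. According to the record, mScarlet-I carries an insertion placing a TGA stop at codon 6 followed by a serine codon. Normal termination at this codon should therefore prevent production of the full-length red protein, and red fluorescence should appear only when ribosomes read through the stop. The green signal would serve as an internal reference for expression. The record does not state explicitly whether the two proteins are translationally fused or translated separately.

A fragment matching a polyhistidine tag and the lambda t0 terminator lie downstream of the cassette, and rrnB T1 and T2 terminators insulate it from the rest of the plasmid. The associated publication uses such reporters to study antibiotic-induced nonsense and frameshift mistranslation.
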