Addgene plasmid #208189: pSC101-GFPmut2-mScarlet-I TGA
Purpose: nonsense mistranslation, TGA stop
Depositing lab: Tanel Tenson. Depositing organization: University of Tartu. Publication: Fluorescent reporters give new insights into antibiotics-induced nonsense and frameshift mistranslation. Hinnu M, Putrins M, Kogermann K, Kaldalu N, Tenson T. Sci Rep. 2024 Mar 22;14(1):6883. doi: 10.1038/s41598-024-57597-8. PubMed 38519558.
Backbone
  Vector backbone: pSC101
  Backbone size w/o insert (bp): 3968
  Total vector size (bp): 5626
  Vector type: Bacterial Expression ; reporter
Growth in bacteria
  Bacterial resistance: Ampicillin, 100 μg/mL
  Growth temperature: 37°C
  Growth strain: DH5alpha
  Copy number: Low Copy
Gene/Insert 1
  Gene/Insert name: GFPmut2
  Species: Synthetic
  Insert size (bp): 725
  Promoter: Ptet+dnaK P1
  Cloning method: Ligation Independent Cloning
  Sequencing primers: 5′ ctcatgtttgacagcttatcatcgataagc
Gene/Insert 2
  Gene/Insert name: mScarlet-I
  Species: Synthetic
  Insert size (bp): 702
  Mutation: Insertion 6TGA*(stop) 7AGT(Ser)
  Promoter: Ptet+dnaK P1
  Cloning method: Ligation Independent Cloning
  Sequencing primers: 5′ ACATGGTCCTTCTTGAGTTTGTAACAGC
Terms and licenses: Academic/Nonprofit Terms; Industry Terms: Not Available to Industry
How to cite: pSC101-GFPmut2-mScarlet-I TGA was a gift from Tanel Tenson (Addgene plasmid # 208189 ; http://n2t.net/addgene:208189 ; RRID:Addgene_208189)
